>Addgene plasmid #223463 | pEY116 | addgene full sequence | sequence record 441684 | Addgene NGS Result
TCACACAGGAAACAGCTATGACCATGATTACGCCAAGCTGTAAGTTTAAACATGATCTTACTAACTAACT
ATTCTCATTTAAATTTTCAGAGCTTAAAAATGGCTGAAATCACTCACAACGATGGATACGCTAACAACTT
GGAAATGAAATAAGCTTGCATGCCTGCAGCGCGTACTAACAATGGGCCCCCACCCTTCCGCAGCTCCGTA
ACAAATTTGTTCTGAAGCCGTAGTACATCACGCTGTCATCTGCTTTTGTGCCCCCCCCCCCCCCGTCCAT
GTTTCCTCTTCCGTCGTCAGTAGCCGTTACTCATAATTCTATTTGAAGGTAAACCAATTTGGGAGGAAGA
GAAGAAGGATGCCCGATGGATGCTGCTTCTTCCTCTTATTCTTCTTGTGCTCCACAAAACTCTCTTCCCC
CCCCCCCCCCGTTCCATTCTTCTATTCCTCTTCTCTGTTCGAAAACCTCTTCTTCATCAACCGCTTCAAT
TTGAGTTTCTCCTTTTCTTTCATCTATACTTCTTTTCTTCCATTTCGTATTCATTTATTGAGAGAGCTCA
CCCGCACCCTTCTCCTCTCCTGCATCCTTGTCGGGTTTCCGCTTTCATCATCTTCGCCGCCTTATTCTGG
AAAACAGATTCATTATGCATATCATCTTTCGGAGTCAGTCAGCTTTTCATCTGCTTTCACGGATGGCTGT
CGTGAAGTCGCAAAAATAATAAAATGTGCAATTGCCCTGAAAAACACGAAAAGTCGAGAAAAAAAAGCCA
TCGGAAAACATGTGTGTTTCTGTTTTCTGGTTCATTTTGATACGCAAGATGTAGTGTATTAGTGAATAAA
ATGTTCTGTCTTGTTTTTTAAAGCATTTTTCTTAGTATCTTCTAGAAAGGTATAAAATCGTTTAAAAGTG
GCGCATGACTAAATATCATACACAGTTGAACTTTTTAAAACTTTTTTTTGTTGAATTTTTTCATTTTTAC
AAACGTGTGTATTCAGTTTTTGTTACTTTTTTGGACGTTGTCAATCAAAAAAAAAATTCAAATTTTAATA
TTAAAACTCTGTGGGGATTTGAAAACGCGACAGTGCTAATTTTTCATTTTAAAAAATGCAAAAACTCAGT
ATTTGCCACTTTTTGACAGTCAGCAAAAACCTTTGAAAATTTTTGAAATATTTTACAAAGATATTTAGTT
ATTTTAGCACCATAGGAGTAGTTTTCACCAATCTCCCTACCGCGCTACTTTAACATTTGTGCCAAAGGTG
CGCGGCAAATGCAGGCTGGCAATTCTACAAAATGAGCCAGTCTGGCATGTTCCCCGAAGTAGTTTTTTTT
TAAATAAAAATTTAGTTACAAAAAATGGAAAATTAATTTTTTATCTGAAAATAACTTGTTCTCTATTTGA
AACAATTGAAAAAGTGCTCAAAAATTGTCTGAAAGTTTGAAATTGCCGAAAAATATACGTGCATGTATTA
AAAACTTCCATATCATAATTTCTCACGCACCTCATGTTTCTTTGGATTTAAAAAGAGAGATTCAATATCA
CCGAGAGAGCAGGAATATTTGCATAACCCACTTTTGCTCACCGTCGTCTGCCACTGACCACTTGCTCCGC
CGGCGACCCACTTCTTGGCGGGGCAAAGGAGCGCGGAATTGAGAAAAGATGGGAGGGGGAAAAAATCATT
TGGCGCACACTTTCGTGCCCCTCTTTGACGTCCCCCATTCCAATCCACGTTTTTCACGCCATCGACCCGT
CGTCCGGTCGAGCAGGTGTCCAGTGGACCCCATGACGAATTGCGGCGGACCACAATTCTATTCTCCCTGG
TAGACTTTCCCATCCCATCACACTTTTCTTTGCATTTTTTGCTTCTTTTTTTTTTCTTTTTGGTTATTGT
GCCATCTTTCTTCTGAACTTTTTGCTTTTCGGAAAAAGAGGTGATCTTCTCATTTCAACGAACAAACGCA
CTTTGTAAAGTGCCATAAAGTTTATTGTCCAGCTTCTCGCCCCGCCGACACCTTTGCGAAATTATGGTCA
ATTCCTGTCACTGGTTCTCACTTTTTTACTTTCCACATTTCCCCACCGTCTGCTTCCCCGCAAAAATCAC
AGGCTCTTCGAATCTCCCCACCTATTCTTGCGAATTTTATCGGTTCCACTACAAGTGTAACTATTGCTCA
TTGACAACGTATAGACACAACACGACAGATGTTGTATGACAGGGCCGGGTTTTCCTTCTTCTTCGTCGTC
CTCCCGTCCCCCAATCGTTTGCCTCGTTGGTCCATGGGCATAGGTTCGGTCTACAATGGACCTAATGAAC
GGGTAGTCGAATGTGAGAGGAGGGCGGCCACGAATTGGAATAATTACTTAACCAGGGAAGGGGGCGACGT
ATAGCCCCGGCTATCCCCTCATATTCCATGCGGTTTCGTTCCGTATCGAGCCGCTTGCATGACATGGACA
TCCGTCATCGCCGTGCTCTTGACGCGCATTATTTAGGTTATTTATCTGACAATTATGAGCTTTCTGACGA
CCTTATTGAGTTGAGAGCTTTGATATGTTCTCGAGTACTTTCTTGTCTAGAATAAAGCGTATTGATTTTT
CTTATTCGCCCGCCTGTTGCCAGATAGTTTATCTAATCAGTATTATTCAATCGCTGGCACAACATAAATC
GATACTTGTCTCACTCCTCTTTGCGCGTTTATCTCCCCGCGCATTGCACACACACCTTGAAGAGGAAATC
TGATGTCTAACATTCTGCGTCTACGCCTTCTAGCAATTCGTCTCAACGGTCCTCATTTTAAATGTTCTGC
AAATGCATTTGTACTAAATTGTGATTTGTTTCTTTTTGGTTGTTAGAGAAACAATGAAAGCTTTTTGTAT
GTATAAAAATTTTGAACCATTTGGTGATGTTGAAAATCCGTTTTTCTTTTAATTTCAAGGTATTTTCCTA
ATTTTGGCCATTTTGCTGTGTTTGAAGTTTTTAATTTCCATGTTCAAATTGTAGCTATAGTTATTTTATT
GATACTCTGGCAAAAATCAAATTTCCCAAGTAAAGTAAAACGCCTATATAGACTTGATGAAGTTCTACTT
AGATTGAAACTTCAACGGATTCTTACTACAATCTTGCACAACTCCTGCGTAAAATAAAATTTTGCATAGC
TTTTCGGGAGTCTTGTGCAGTTTGAAACAACTCCTGCACACTTCCCAATCTGCCACGAACTTAGTACTAA
AGATTTTTTATATTTTTTGTCAGAGTAGGTTTCCTTTTTCAAGTTGCCCGGGATTGGCCAAAGGACCCAA
AGGTATGTTTCGAATGATACTAACATAACATAGAACATTTTCAGGAGGACCCTTGCTTGGAGGGTACCGA
GCTCAGAAAAAATGACCGCTCCAAAGAAGAAGCGCAAGGTTCCAGTCGAGAAGATGACTGCCCCAAAAAA
GAAACGTAAGGTCCCGCGGGTAAGTTTAAACAGTTCGGTACTAACTAACCATACATATTTAAATTTTCAG
CGCGCTGTGTCAAAAGGAGAAGAGCTTATTAAGGAGAATATGCGTTCCAAGCTCTACCTCGAGGGATCCG
TCAACGGACACCAATTCAAGTGCACCCACGAGGGAGAGGGAAAGCCATACGAGGGAAAGCAAACCAACCG
TATCAAGGTCGTCGAGGGAGGACCACTCCCATTCGCCTTCGACATCCTCGCCACCCACTTCATGTACGGA
TCCAAGGTAAGTTTAAACATATATATACTAACTAACCCTGATTATTTAAATTTTCAGGTCTTCATCAAGT
ACCCAGCCGACCTCCCAGACTACTTCAAGCAATCCTTCCCAGAGGGATTCACCTGGGAGCGTGTCATGGT
CTTCGAGGACGGAGGAGTCCTCACCGCCACCCAAGACACCTCCCTCCAAGACGGAGAGCTCATCTACAAC
GTCAAGGTCCGTGGAGTCAACTTCCCAGCCAACGGACCAGTCATGCAAAAGAAGACCCTCGGATGGGAGC
CATCCACCGAGACCATGTACCCAGCCGACGGAGGACTCGAGGGACGTTGCGACAAGGTAAGTTTAAACAT
GATTTTACTAACTAACTAATCTGATTTAAATTTTCAGGCCCTCAAGCTCGTCGGAGGAGGACACCTCCAC
GTCAACTTCAAGACCACCTACAAGTCCAAGAAGCCAGTCAAGATGCCAGGAGTCCACTACGTCGACCGTC
GTCTCGAGCGTATCAAGGAGGCCGACAACGAGACCTACGTCGAGCAATACGAGCACGCCGTCGCCCGTTA
CTCCAACCTCGGAGGAGGAATGGACGAGCTCTACAAGCCTAGGATACCGGTGGGTGAAGACCCACCAAAG
CCATCTGCCAAGGGAGCCAAGAAGGCCGCCAAGACCGTTACGAAGCCAAAGGACGGAAAGAAGAGACGTC
ATGCCCGTAAGGAATCATACTCCGTCTACATCTACCGTGTCCTCAAGCAAGTTCATCCAGACACTGGAGT
TTCCTCCAAAGCCATGTCTATCATGAACTCTTTTGTCAACGATGTCTTCGAGCGTATTGCTGCTGAAGCA
TCCCGTCTTGCTCACTACAACAAGCGTTCCACAATCTCATCCCGCGAAATTCAGACCGCTGTCCGTCTGA
TCCTTCCAGGAGAGCTTGCCAAGCACGCCGTGTCTGAGGGAACCAAGGCCGTTACCAAGTACACTTCCAG
CAAGTAGGAATTCCAACTGAGCGCCGGTCGCTACCATTACCAACTTGTCTGGTGTCAAAAATAATAGGGG
CCGCTGTCATCAGAGTAAGTTTAAACTGAGTTCTACTAACTAACGAGTAATATTTAAATTTTCAGCATCT
CGCGCCCGTGCCTCTGACTTCTAAGTCCAATTACTCTTCAACATCCCTACATGCTCTTTCTCCCTGTGCT
CCCACCCCCTATTTTTGTTATTATCAAAAAACTTCTCTTAATTTCTTTGTTTTTTAGCTTCTTTTAAGTC
ACCTCTAACAATGAAATTGTGTAGATTCAAAAATAGAATTAATTCGTAATAAAAAGTCGAAAAAAATTGT
GCTCCCTCCCCCCATTAATAATAATTCTATCCCAAAATCTACACAATGTTCTGTGTACACTTCTTATGTT
TTTTACTTCTGATAAATTTTTTTGAAACATCATAGAAAAAACCGCACACAAAATACCTTATCATATGTTA
CGTTTCAGTTTATGACCGCAATTTTTATTTCTTCGCACGTCTGGGCCTCTCATGACGTCAAATCATGCTC
ATCGTGAAAAAGTTTTGGAGTATTTTTGGAATTTTTCAATCAAGTGAAAGTTTATGAAATTAATTTTCCT
GCTTTTGCTTTTTGGGGTTTCCCCTATTGTTTGTCAAGATTTCGAGGACGGCGTTTTTCTTGCTAAAATC
ACAAGTATTGATGAGCACGATGCAAGAAAGATCGGAAGAAGGTTTGGGTTTGAGGCTCAGTGGAAGGTGA
GTAGAAGTTGATAATTTGAAAGTGGAGTAGTGTCTATGGGGTTTTTGCCTTAAATGACAGAATACATTCC
CAATATACCAAACATAACTGTTTCCTACTAGTCGGCCGTACGGGCCCTTTCGTCTCGCGCGTTTCGGTGA
TGACGGTGAAAACCTCTGACACATGCAGCTCCCGGAGACGGTCACAGCTTGTCTGTAAGCGGATGCCGGG
AGCAGACAAGCCCGTCAGGGCGCGTCAGCGGGTGTTGGCGGGTGTCGGGGCTGGCTTAACTATGCGGCAT
CAGAGCAGATTGTACTGAGAGTGCACCATATGCGGTGTGAAATACCGCACAGATGCGTAAGGAGAAAATA
CCGCATCAGGCGGCCTTAAGGGCCTCGTGATACGCCTATTTTTATAGGTTAATGTCATGATAATAATGGT
TTCTTAGACGTCAGGTGGCACTTTTCGGGGAAATGTGCGCGGAACCCCTATTTGTTTATTTTTCTAAATA
CATTCAAATATGTATCCGCTCATGAGACAATAACCCTGATAAATGCTTCAATAATATTGAAAAAGGAAGA
GTATGAGTATTCAACATTTCCGTGTCGCCCTTATTCCCTTTTTTGCGGCATTTTGCCTTCCTGTTTTTGC
TCACCCAGAAACGCTGGTGAAAGTAAAAGATGCTGAAGATCAGTTGGGTGCACGAGTGGGTTACATCGAA
CTGGATCTCAACAGCGGTAAGATCCTTGAGAGTTTTCGCCCCGAAGAACGTTTTCCAATGATGAGCACTT
TTAAAGTTCTGCTATGTGGCGCGGTATTATCCCGTATTGACGCCGGGCAAGAGCAACTCGGTCGCCGCAT
ACACTATTCTCAGAATGACTTGGTTGAGTACTCACCAGTCACAGAAAAGCATCTTACGGATGGCATGACA
GTAAGAGAATTATGCAGTGCTGCCATAACCATGAGTGATAACACTGCGGCCAACTTACTTCTGACAACGA
TCGGAGGACCGAAGGAGCTAACCGCTTTTTTGCACAACATGGGGGATCATGTAACTCGCCTTGATCGTTG
GGAACCGGAGCTGAATGAAGCCATACCAAACGACGAGCGTGACACCACGATGCCTGTAGCAATGGCAACA
ACGTTGCGCAAACTATTAACTGGCGAACTACTTACTCTAGCTTCCCGGCAACAATTAATAGACTGGATGG
AGGCGGATAAAGTTGCAGGACCACTTCTGCGCTCGGCCCTTCCGGCTGGCTGGTTTATTGCTGATAAATC
TGGAGCCGGTGAGCGTGGGTCTCGCGGTATCATTGCAGCACTGGGGCCAGATGGTAAGCCCTCCCGTATC
GTAGTTATCTACACGACGGGGAGTCAGGCAACTATGGATGAACGAAATAGACAGATCGCTGAGATAGGTG
CCTCACTGATTAAGCATTGGTAACTGTCAGACCAAGTTTACTCATATATACTTTAGATTGATTTAAAACT
TCATTTTTAATTTAAAAGGATCTAGGTGAAGATCCTTTTTGATAATCTCATGACCAAAATCCCTTAACGT
GAGTTTTCGTTCCACTGAGCGTCAGACCCCGTAGAAAAGATCAAAGGATCTTCTTGAGATCCTTTTTTTC
TGCGCGTAATCTGCTGCTTGCAAACAAAAAAACCACCGCTACCAGCGGTGGTTTGTTTGCCGGATCAAGA
GCTACCAACTCTTTTTCCGAAGGTAACTGGCTTCAGCAGAGCGCAGATACCAAATACTGTTCTTCTAGTG
TAGCCGTAGTTAGGCCACCACTTCAAGAACTCTGTAGCACCGCCTACATACCTCGCTCTGCTAATCCTGT
TACCAGTGGCTGCTGCCAGTGGCGATAAGTCGTGTCTTACCGGGTTGGACTCAAGACGATAGTTACCGGA
TAAGGCGCAGCGGTCGGGCTGAACGGGGGGTTCGTGCACACAGCCCAGCTTGGAGCGAACGACCTACACC
GAACTGAGATACCTACAGCGTGAGCTATGAGAAAGCGCCACGCTTCCCGAAGGGAGAAAGGCGGACAGGT
ATCCGGTAAGCGGCAGGGTCGGAACAGGAGAGCGCACGAGGGAGCTTCCAGGGGGAAACGCCTGGTATCT
TTATAGTCCTGTCGGGTTTCGCCACCTCTGACTTGAGCGTCGATTTTTGTGATGCTCGTCAGGGGGGCGG
AGCCTATGGAAAAACGCCAGCAACGCGGCCTTTTTACGGTTCCTGGCCTTTTGCTGGCCTTTTGCTCACA
TGTTCTTTCCTGCGTTATCCCCTGATTCTGTGGATAACCGTATTACCGCCTTTGAGTGAGCTGATACCGC
TCGCCGCAGCCGAACGACCGAGCGCAGCGAGTCAGTGAGCGAGGAAGCGGAAGAGCGCCCAATACGCAAA
CCGCCTCTCCCCGCGCGTTGGCCGATTCATTAATGCAGCTGGCACGACAGGTTTCCCGACTGGAAAGCGG
GCAGTGAGCGCAACGCAATTAATGTGAGTTAGCTCACTCATTAGGCACCCCAGGCTTTACACTTTATGCT
TCCGGCTCGTATGTTGTGTGGAATTGTGAGCGGATAACAATT
Features (pLannotate 1.2.2; 14 found; start..end, strand, type, name):
    152..169     -  misc_feature   MCS (fragment): pUC18/19 multiple cloning site
   3449..3500    +  CDS            mEGFP (fragment): monomeric enhanced GFP, optimized with synthetic introns for expression in C. elegans
   3507..4307    +  CDS            CyOFP1: CyOFP1 is a basic (constitutively fluorescent) long stokes shift fluorescent protein published in 2016, derived from Entacmaea quadricolor. It is reported to be a very rapidly-maturing monomer with moderate acid sensitivity.
   4332..4694    +  CDS            his-11: H2B1_CAEEL - Experimental evidence at protein level: Swiss-Prot protein existence level 1. Core component of nucleosome. Nucleosomes wrap and compact DNA into chromatin, limiting DNA accessibility to the cellular machineries which require DNA as a template. Histones thereby play a central role in transcription regulation, DNA repair, DNA replication and chromosomal stability. DNA accessibility is regulated via a complex set of post-translational modifications of histones, also called histone code, and nucleosome remodeling. From Caenorhabditis elegans.
   5304..5456    +  CDS            aex-5 (fragment): AEX5_CAEEL - Also known as kpc-3 From Caenorhabditis elegans.
   5584..5619    +  CDS            rop (fragment): Rop protein, which maintains plasmids at low copy number; rop
   5721..5820    +  misc_feature   bom (fragment): basis of mobility region from pBR322
   5918..6022    +  promoter       AmpR promoter: bla
   6023..6883    +  CDS            AmpR: β-lactamase; bla; confers resistance to ampicillin, carbenicillin, and related antibiotics
   7054..7642    +  rep_origin     ori: high-copy-number ColE1/pMB1/pBR322/pUC origin of replication
   7825..7917    +  CDS            lacI (fragment): lac repressor; lacI; The lac repressor binds to the lac operator to inhibit transcription in E. coli. This inhibition can be relieved by adding lactose or isopropyl-β-D-thiogalactopyranoside (IPTG).
   7930..7951    +  protein_bind   CAP binding site: CAP binding activates transcription in the presence of cAMP. E. coli catabolite activator protein
   7966..7996    +  promoter       lac promoter: promoter for the E. coli lac operon
   8004..8020    +  protein_bind   lac operator: The lac repressor binds to the lac operator to inhibit transcription in E. coli. This inhibition can be relieved by adding lactose or isopropyl-β-D-thiogalactopyranoside (IPTG). lac repressor encoded by lacI
