[The description below was written by a language model from this plasmid's Addgene catalogue record and pLannotate feature annotations shown in this document.]
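Description:
pEY116 is a C. elegans expression plasmid built on the pPD95.62 backbone, one of the Fire-lab-style worm reporter vectors. It is one of the reporter constructs associated with the NeuroPAL multicolor atlas for whole-brain neuronal identification. It is propagated in E. coli through a high-copy ColE1/pUC-type origin and selected with ampicillin via the β-lactamase gene and its native promoter. The annotated sequence (about 8 kb) also carries typical backbone remnants: a pUC multiple cloning site fragment, lac promoter/operator and CAP binding site, and short fragments of lacI, rop and the bom region.

The insert is listed as sax-3 from C. elegans and was introduced by Gibson cloning. Given the stated purpose as a sax-3 reporter, this is presumably sax-3 regulatory sequence, and it most likely occupies the roughly 3.3 kb unannotated stretch upstream of the fluorescent protein. The feature table does not label a promoter there, however. Downstream lies a short fragment matching worm-optimized GFP, probably residual leader sequence from the backbone. It is followed by the CyOFP1 coding sequence, a monomeric, fast-maturing, long-Stokes-shift orange fluorescent protein. CyOFP1 is followed closely by his-11, a C. elegans histone H2B. This arrangement is consistent with a CyOFP1–histone fusion that tethers the fluorophore to chromatin, giving the nuclear signal described in the record. A fragment annotated as aex-5 lies further downstream, in a region that may correspond to the backbone's 3' UTR, though the record does not identify a terminator.

The plasmid is used as a transgene to mark sax-3-expressing neurons with nuclear-localized CyOFP1. The expression pattern itself is not given in the record, which refers to the NeuroPAL publication for it.
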