Addgene plasmid #223463: pEY116
Purpose: sax-3 fluorescent neural reporter driving nuclear CyOFP1 expression (refer to NeuroPAL paper for expression)
Depositing lab: Oliver Hobert & Eviatar Yemini. Depositing organization: Columbia University. Publication: NeuroPAL: A Multicolor Atlas for Whole-Brain Neuronal Identification in C. elegans. Yemini E, Lin A, Nejatbakhsh A, Varol E, Sun R, Mena GE, Samuel ADT, Paninski L, Venkatachalam V, Hobert O. Cell. 2021 Jan 7;184(1):272-288.e11. doi: 10.1016/j.cell.2020.12.012. Epub 2020 Dec 29. PubMed 33378642.
Backbone
  Vector backbone: pPD95.62
  Vector type: Worm Expression
Growth in bacteria
  Bacterial resistance: Ampicillin, 100 μg/mL
  Growth temperature: 37°C
  Growth strain: DH5alpha
  Copy number: Unknown
Gene/Insert
  Gene/Insert name: sax-3
  Species: C. elegans (nematode)
  Entrez Gene: sax-3 (a.k.a. CELE_ZK377.2)
  Cloning method: Gibson Cloning
Terms and licenses: Academic/Nonprofit Terms; Industry Terms: Not Available to Industry
How to cite: pEY116 was a gift from Oliver Hobert & Eviatar Yemini (Addgene plasmid # 223463 ; http://n2t.net/addgene:223463 ; RRID:Addgene_223463)
